Addgene plasmid #74680: pBM3R1-B3
Purpose: BM3R1-B3 gate
Depositing lab: Christopher Voigt. Depositing organization: Massachusetts Institute of Technology. Publication: Genetic circuit design automation. Nielsen AA, Der BS, Shin J, Vaidyanathan P, Paralanov V, Strychalski EA, Ross D, Densmore D, Voigt CA. Science. 2016 Apr 1;352(6281):aac7341. doi: 10.1126/science.aac7341. PubMed 27034378.
Backbone
  Vector backbone: pAN801
  Backbone manufacturer: Alec Nielsen
  Backbone size w/o insert (bp): 3930
  Total vector size (bp): 5686
  Vector type: Bacterial Expression
Growth in bacteria
  Bacterial resistance: Kanamycin, 50 μg/mL
  Growth temperature: 37°C
  Growth strain: DH5alpha
  Copy number: Low Copy
Gene/Insert
  Gene/Insert name: PTac-RBSB3-BM3R1-PBM3R1-YFP
  Species: E. coli
  Insert size (bp): 1756
Terms and licenses: Academic/Nonprofit Terms; Industry Terms: Not Available to Industry
How to cite: pBM3R1-B3 was a gift from Christopher Voigt (Addgene plasmid # 74680 ; http://n2t.net/addgene:74680 ; RRID:Addgene_74680)
