[The description below was written by a language model from this plasmid's Addgene catalogue record and the feature table of its GenBank file.]
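Description:
pBM3R1-B3 is a 5,686 bp bacterial expression plasmid built on the pAN801 backbone. It carries a single transcriptional repressor "gate" from a genetic circuit design automation project in E. coli. The plasmid replicates from a p15A origin, which is compatible with ColE1-type plasmids. The catalogue lists it as low copy, while the feature annotation calls p15A medium copy. Selection is by kanamycin through the aph(3')-Ia aminoglycoside phosphotransferase gene.

The 1,756 bp insert is recorded as PTac-RBSB3-BM3R1-PBM3R1-YFP. A tac promoter followed by a symmetric lac operator forms the gate's input. According to the insert name, it drives the BM3R1 repressor through the ribosome binding site variant B3. The feature table does not annotate the BM3R1 coding sequence, the RBS or the PBM3R1 promoter, but an unannotated stretch between the lac operator and the downstream reporter elements is consistent with their position. The gate's output is the BM3R1-repressible promoter driving EYFP. An sTRSV hammerhead ribozyme lies just upstream of the reporter. Such a ribozyme typically acts as an insulator, cleaving the 5' leader so that expression depends less on promoter context.

The backbone also encodes lacI, so IPTG can be used to relieve repression of the tac promoter and titrate BM3R1 levels. Rising BM3R1 then shuts down YFP, giving NOT-gate behaviour. A TetR gene is also present, although no tet-regulated promoter is annotated in this construct. The arrangement suits measurement of the gate's input-output response by fluorescence, although the record states the purpose only as "BM3R1-B3 gate".
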