LOCUS       Exported 5686 bp ds-DNA circular SYN 12-MAY-2021
DEFINITION  BM3R1-B3 gate.
ACCESSION   .
VERSION     .
KEYWORDS    pBM3R1-B3
SOURCE      synthetic DNA construct
  ORGANISM  synthetic DNA construct
REFERENCE   1 (bases 1 to 5686)
  AUTHORS   Nielsen AA, Der BS, Shin J, Vaidyanathan P, Paralanov V, Strychalski
            EA, Ross D, Densmore D, Voigt CA
  TITLE     Genetic circuit design automation.
  JOURNAL   Science. 2016 Apr 1;352(6281):aac7341. doi: 10.1126/science.aac7341.
  PUBMED    27034378
REFERENCE   2 (bases 1 to 5686)
  AUTHORS   .
  TITLE     Direct Submission
  JOURNAL   Exported May 12, 2021 from SnapGene Server 1.1.58
            http://www.snapgene.com
FEATURES             Location/Qualifiers
     source          1..5686
                     /organism="synthetic DNA construct"
                     /mol_type="other DNA"
     rep_origin      complement(308..852)
                     /direction=LEFT
                     /label=p15A ori
                     /note="Plasmids containing the medium-copy-number p15A
                     origin of replication can be propagated in E. coli cells
                     that contain a second plasmid with the ColE1 origin. "
     primer_bind     complement(388..407)
                     /label=pBR322ori-F
                     /note="pBR322 origin, forward primer"
     CDS             complement(941..1756)
                     /codon_start=1
                     /gene="aph(3')-Ia"
                     /product="aminoglycoside phosphotransferase"
                     /label=KanR
                     /note="confers resistance to kanamycin in bacteria or G418
                     (Geneticin(R)) in eukaryotes"
                     /translation="MSHIQRETSCSRPRLNSNMDADLYGYKWARDNVGQSGATIYRLYG
                     KPDAPELFLKHGKGSVANDVTDEMVRLNWLTEFMPLPTIKHFIRTPDDAWLLTTAIPGK
                     TAFQVLEEYPDSGENIVDALAVFLRRLHSIPVCNCPFNSDRVFRLAQAQSRMNNGLVDA
                     SDFDDERNGWPVEQVWKEMHKLLPFSPDSVVTHGDFSLDNLIFDEGKLIGCIDVGRVGI
                     ADRYQDLAILWNCLGEFSPSLQKRLFQKYGIDNPDMNKLQFHLMLDEFF"
     primer_bind     1664..1683
                     /label=Kan-R
                     /note="Kanamycin resistance gene, reverse primer"
     primer_bind     1748..1767
                     /label=pENTR-R
                     /note="pENTR vectors, reverse primer"
     promoter        1878..1906
                     /label=tac promoter
                     /note="strong E. coli promoter; hybrid between the trp and
                     lac UV5 promoters"
     protein_bind    1912..1931
                     /label=lac operator (symmetric)
                     /bound_moiety="lac repressor encoded by lacI"
                     /note="The lac repressor binds to the lac operator to
                     inhibit transcription in E. coli. This inhibition can be
                     relieved by adding lactose or
                     isopropyl-beta-D-thiogalactopyranoside (IPTG). The
                     symmetric lac operator was optimized for tight binding of
                     lac repressor."
     misc_RNA        2737..2786
                     /label=sTRSV HHRz
                     /note="hammerhead ribozyme from the tobacco ringspot virus
                     satellite RNA (Khvorova et al., 2003)"
     CDS             2836..3555
                     /codon_start=1
                     /product="enhanced YFP"
                     /label=EYFP
                     /note="mammalian codon-optimized"
                     /translation="MVSKGEELFTGVVPILVELDGDVNGHKFSVSGEGEGDATYGKLTL
                     KFICTTGKLPVPWPTLVTTFGYGLQCFARYPDHMKLHDFFKSAMPEGYVQERTIFFKDD
                     GNYKTRAEVKFEGDTLVNRIELKGIDFKEDGNILGHKLEYNYNSHNVYIMADKQKNGIK
                     VNFKIRHNIEDGSVQLADHYQQNTPIGDGPVLLPDNHYLSYQSALSKDPNEKRDHMVLL
                     EFVTAAGITLGMDELYK"
     primer_bind     complement(2881..2902)
                     /label=EGFP-N
                     /note="EGFP, reverse primer"
     primer_bind     complement(3142..3161)
                     /label=EXFP-R
                     /note="For distinguishing EGFP variants, reverse primer"
     primer_bind     3489..3510
                     /label=EGFP-C
                     /note="EGFP, forward primer"
     CDS             3703..4785
                     /codon_start=1
                     /gene="lacI"
                     /product="lac repressor"
                     /label=lacI
                     /note="The lac repressor binds to the lac operator to
                     inhibit transcription in E. coli. This inhibition can be
                     relieved by adding lactose or
                     isopropyl-beta-D-thiogalactopyranoside (IPTG)."
                     /translation="MKPVTLYDVAEYAGVSYQTVSRVVNQASHVSAKTREKVEAAMAEL
                     NYIPNRVAQQLAGKQSLLIGVATSSLALHAPSQIVAAIKSRADQLGASVVVSMVERSGV
                     EACKAAVHNLLAQRVSGLIINYPLDDQDAIAVEAACTNVPALFLDVSDQTPINSIIFSH
                     EDGTRLGVEHLVALGHQQIALLAGPLSSVSARLRLAGWHKYLTRNQIQPIAEREGDWSA
                     MSGFQQTMQMLNEGIVPTAMLVANDQMALGAMRAITESGLRVGADISVVGYDDTEDSSC
                     YIPPLTTIKQDFRLLGQTSVDRLLQLSQGQAVKGNQLLPVSLVKRKTTLAPNTQTASPR
                     ALADSLMQLARQVSRLESGQ"
     primer_bind     complement(3722..3741)
                     /label=LacI-R
                     /note="LacI, reverse primer"
     CDS             4804..5427
                     /codon_start=1
                     /gene="tetR from transposon Tn10"
                     /product="tetracycline repressor TetR"
                     /label=TetR
                     /note="TetR binds to the tetracycline operator tetO to
                     inhibit transcription. This inhibition can be relieved by
                     adding tetracycline or doxycycline."
                     /translation="MSRLDKSKVINSALELLNEVGIEGLTTRKLAQKLGVEQPTLYWHV
                     KNKRALLDALAIEMLDRHHTHFCPLEGESWQDFLRNNAKSFRCALLSHRDGAKVHLGTR
                     PTEKQYETLENQLAFLCQQGFSLENALYALSAVGHFTLGCVLEDQEHQVAKEERETPTT
                     DSMPPLLRQAIELFDHQGAEPAFLFGLELIICGLEKQLKCESGS"
     primer_bind     complement(4877..4896)
                     /label=Tet-R
                     /note="Tetracycline resistance gene, reverse primer"
     primer_bind     complement(5610..5629)
                     /label=pBRrevBam
                     /note="pBR322 vectors, tet region, downstream of BamHI,
                     reverse primer"
ORIGIN
        1 gcttcctcgc tcactgactc gctgcacgag gcagacctca gcgctagcgg agtgtatact
       61 ggcttactat gttggcactg atgagggtgt cagtgaagtg cttcatgtgg caggagaaaa
      121 aaggctgcac cggtgcgtca gcagaatatg tgatacagga tatattccgc ttcctcgctc
      181 actgactcgc tacgctcggt cgttcgactg cggcgagcgg aaatggctta cgaacggggc
      241 ggagatttcc tggaagatgc caggaagata cttaacaggg aagtgagagg gccgcggcaa
      301 agccgttttt ccataggctc cgcccccctg acaagcatca cgaaatctga cgctcaaatc
      361 agtggtggcg aaacccgaca ggactataaa gataccaggc gtttcccctg gcggctccct
      421 cgtgcgctct cctgttcctg cctttcggtt taccggtgtc attccgctgt tatggccgcg
      481 tttgtctcat tccacgcctg acactcagtt ccgggtaggc agttcgctcc aagctggact
      541 gtatgcacga accccccgtt cagtccgacc gctgcgcctt atccggtaac tatcgtcttg
      601 agtccaaccc ggaaagacat gcaaaagcac cactggcagc agccactggt aattgattta
      661 gaggagttag tcttgaagtc atgcgccggt taaggctaaa ctgaaaggac aagttttggt
      721 gactgcgctc ctccaagcca gttacctcgg ttcaaagagt tggtagctca gagaaccttc
      781 gaaaaaccgc cctgcaaggc ggttttttcg ttttcagagc aagagattac gcgcagacca
      841 aaacgatctc aagaagatca tcttattaag gggtctgacg ctcagtggaa cgaaaaatca
      901 atctaaagta tatatgagta aacttggtct gacagttacc ttagaaaaac tcatcgagca
      961 tcaaatgaaa ctgcaattta ttcatatcag gattatcaat accatatttt tgaaaaagcc
     1021 gtttctgtaa tgaaggagaa aactcaccga ggcagttcca taggatggca agatcctggt
     1081 atcggtctgc gattccgact cgtccaacat caatacaacc tattaatttc ccctcgtcaa
     1141 aaataaggtt atcaagtgag aaatcaccat gagtgacgac tgaatccggt gagaatggca
     1201 aaagcttatg catttctttc cagacttgtt caacaggcca gccattacgc tcgtcatcaa
     1261 aatcactcgc atcaaccaaa ccgttattca ttcgtgattg cgcctgagcg agacgaaata
     1321 cgcgatcgct gttaaaagga caattacaaa caggaatcga atgcaaccgg cgcaggaaca
     1381 ctgccagcgc atcaacaata ttttcacctg aatcaggata ttcttctaat acctggaatg
     1441 ctgttttccc ggggatcgca gtggtgagta accatgcatc atcaggagta cggataaaat
     1501 gcttgatggt cggaagaggc ataaattccg tcagccagtt tagtctgacc atctcatctg
     1561 taacatcatt ggcaacgcta cctttgccat gtttcagaaa caactctggc gcatcgggct
     1621 tcccatacaa tcgatagatt gtcgcacctg attgcccgac attatcgcga gcccatttat
     1681 acccatataa atcagcatcc atgttggaat ttaatcgcgg cctcgagcaa gacgtttccc
     1741 gttgaatatg gctcataaca ccccttgtat tactgtttat gtaagcagac agttttattg
     1801 ttcatgatga tatattttta tcttgtgcaa tgtacatcag agattttgag acacaaggag
     1861 aacgatcgtt ggctgtgttg acaattaatc atcggctcgt ataatgtgtg gaattgtgag
     1921 cgctcacaat tagactgtcg ccggatgtgt atccgacctg acgatggccc aaaagggccg
     1981 aaacagtcct ctacaaataa ttttgtttaa ccaaacgagg ccgggaggat ggaaagcacc
     2041 ccgaccaaac agaaagcaat ttttagcgca agcctgctgc tgtttgcaga acgtggtttt
     2101 gatgcaacca ccatgccgat gattgcagaa aatgcaaaag ttggtgcagg caccatttat
     2161 cgctatttca aaaacaaaga aagcctggtg aacgaactgt ttcagcagca tgttaatgaa
     2221 tttctgcagt gtattgaaag cggtctggca aatgaacgtg atggttatcg tgatggcttt
     2281 catcacattt ttgaaggtat ggtgaccttt accaaaaatc atccgcgtgc actgggtttt
     2341 atcaaaaccc atagccaggg cacctttctg accgaagaaa gccgtctggc atatcagaaa
     2401 ctggttgaat ttgtgtgcac cttttttcgt gaaggtcaga aacagggtgt gattcgtaat
     2461 ctgccggaaa atgcactgat tgcaattctg tttggcagct ttatggaagt gtatgaaatg
     2521 atcgagaacg attatctgag cctgaccgat gaactgctga ccggtgttga agaaagcctg
     2581 tgggcagcac tgagccgtca gagctaactc ggtaccaaat tccagaaaag agacgctttc
     2641 gagcgtcttt tttcgttttg gtcctactaa tccgcgtgat aggtctgatt cgttaccaat
     2701 tgacggaatg aacgttcatt ccgataatgc tagcagctgt caccggatgt gctttccggt
     2761 ctgatgagtc cgtgaggacg aaacagcctc tacaaataat tttgtttaat actagagaaa
     2821 gaggggaaat actagatggt gagcaagggc gaggagctgt tcaccggggt ggtgcccatc
     2881 ctggtcgagc tggacggcga cgtaaacggc cacaagttca gcgtgtccgg cgagggcgag
     2941 ggcgatgcca cctacggcaa gctgaccctg aagttcatct gcaccacagg caagctgccc
     3001 gtgccctggc ccaccctcgt gaccaccttc ggctacggcc tgcaatgctt cgcccgctac
     3061 cccgaccaca tgaagctgca cgacttcttc aagtccgcca tgcccgaagg ctacgtccag
     3121 gagcgcacca tcttcttcaa ggacgacggc aactacaaga cccgcgccga ggtgaagttc
     3181 gagggcgaca ccctggtgaa ccgcatcgag ctgaagggca tcgacttcaa ggaggacggc
     3241 aacatcctgg ggcacaagct ggagtacaac tacaacagcc acaacgtcta tatcatggcc
     3301 gacaagcaga agaacggcat caaggtgaac ttcaagatcc gccacaacat cgaggacggc
     3361 agcgtgcagc tcgccgacca ctaccagcag aacaccccaa tcggcgacgg ccccgtgctg
     3421 ctgcccgaca accactacct tagctaccag tccgccctga gcaaagaccc caacgagaag
     3481 cgcgatcaca tggtcctgct ggagttcgtg accgccgccg ggatcactct cggcatggac
     3541 gagctgtaca agtaactcgg taccaaattc cagaaaagag gcctcccgaa aggggggcct
     3601 tttttcgttt tggtccaatg gcggcgcgcc atcgaatggc gcaaaacctt tcgcggtatg
     3661 gcatgatagc gcccggaaga gagtcaattc agggtggtga atatgaaacc agtaacgtta
     3721 tacgatgtcg cagagtatgc cggtgtctct tatcagaccg tttcccgcgt ggtgaaccag
     3781 gccagccacg tttctgcgaa aacgcgggaa aaagtggaag cggcgatggc ggagctgaat
     3841 tacattccca accgcgtggc acaacaactg gcgggcaaac agtcgttgct gattggcgtt
     3901 gccacctcca gtctggccct gcacgcgccg tcgcaaattg tcgcggcgat taaatctcgc
     3961 gccgatcaac tgggtgccag cgtggtggtg tcgatggtag aacgaagcgg cgtcgaagcc
     4021 tgtaaagcgg cggtgcacaa tcttctcgcg caacgcgtca gtgggctgat cattaactat
     4081 ccgctggatg accaggatgc cattgctgtg gaagctgcct gcactaatgt tccggcgtta
     4141 tttcttgatg tctctgacca gacacccatc aacagtatta ttttctccca tgaggacggt
     4201 acgcgactgg gcgtggagca tctggtcgca ttgggtcacc agcaaatcgc gctgttagcg
     4261 ggcccattaa gttctgtctc ggcgcgtctg cgtctggctg gctggcataa atatctcact
     4321 cgcaatcaaa ttcagccgat agcggaacgg gaaggcgact ggagtgccat gtccggtttt
     4381 caacaaacca tgcaaatgct gaatgagggc atcgttccca ctgcgatgct ggttgccaac
     4441 gatcagatgg cgctgggcgc aatgcgcgcc attaccgagt ccgggctgcg cgttggtgcg
     4501 gatatctcgg tagtgggata cgacgatacc gaagatagct catgttatat cccgccgtta
     4561 accaccatca aacaggattt tcgcctgctg gggcaaacca gcgtggaccg cttgctgcaa
     4621 ctctctcagg gccaggcggt gaagggcaat cagctgttgc cagtctcact ggtgaaaaga
     4681 aaaaccaccc tggcgcccaa tacgcaaacc gcctctcccc gcgcgttggc cgattcatta
     4741 atgcagctgg cacgacaggt ttcccgactg gaaagcgggc agtgataatc caggaggaaa
     4801 aaaatgtcca gattagataa aagtaaagtg attaacagcg cattagagct gcttaatgag
     4861 gtcggaatcg aaggtttaac aacccgtaaa ctcgcccaga agctaggtgt agagcagcct
     4921 acattgtatt ggcatgtaaa aaataagcgg gctttgctcg acgccttagc cattgagatg
     4981 ttagataggc accatactca cttttgccct ttagaagggg aaagctggca agatttttta
     5041 cgtaataacg ctaaaagttt tagatgtgct ttactaagtc atcgcgatgg agcaaaagta
     5101 catttaggta cacggcctac agaaaaacag tatgaaactc tcgaaaatca attagccttt
     5161 ttatgccaac aaggtttttc actagagaat gcattatatg cactcagcgc tgtggggcat
     5221 tttactttag gttgcgtatt ggaagatcaa gagcatcaag tcgctaaaga agaaagggaa
     5281 acacctacta ctgatagtat gccgccatta ttacgacaag ctatcgaatt atttgatcac
     5341 caaggtgcag agccagcctt cttattcggc cttgaattga tcatatgcgg attagaaaaa
     5401 caacttaaat gtgaaagtgg gtcctaataa ttggtaacga atcagacaat tgacggctcg
     5461 agggagtagc atagggtttg cagaatccct gcttcgtcca tttgacaggc acattatgca
     5521 tcgatgataa gctgtcaaac atgagcagat cctctacgcc ggacgcatcg tggccggcat
     5581 caccggcgcc acaggtgcgg ttgctggcgc ctatatcgcc gacatcaccg atggggaaga
     5641 tcgggctcgc cacttcgggc tcatgagcaa atattttatc tgaggt
//
