>Addgene plasmid #74680 | pBM3R1-B3 | addgene partial sequence | sequence record 142628 | pTac-F 5'-cggctcgtataatgtgtgga-3'
ACGATGGCCCAAAAGGGCCGAAACAGTCCTCTACAAATAATTTTGTTTAACCAAACGAGGCCGGGAGGAT
GGAAAGCACCCCGACCAAACAGAAAGCAATTTTTAGCGCAAGCCTGCTGCTGTTTGCAGAACGTGGTTTT
GATGCAACCACCATGCCGATGATTGCAGAAAATGCAAAAGTTGGTGCAGGCACCATTTATCGCTATTTCA
AAAACAAAGAAAGCCTGGTGAACGAACTGTTTCAGCAGCATGTTAATGAATTTCTGCAGTGTATTGAAAG
CGGTCTGGCAAATGAACGTGATGGTTATCGTGATGGCTTTCATCACATTTTTGAAGGTATGGTGACCTTT
ACCAAAAATCATCCGCGTGCACTGGGTTTTATCAAAACCCATAGCCAGGGCACCTTTCTGACCGAAGAAA
GCCGTCTGGCATATCAGAAACTGGTTGAATTTGTGTGCACCTTTTTTCGTGAAGGTCAGAAACAGGGTGT
GATTCGTAATCTGCCGGAAAATGCACTGATTGCAATTCTGTTTGGCAGCTTTATGGAAGTGTATGAAATG
ATCGAGAACGATTATCTGAGCCTGACCGATGAACTGCTGACCGGTGTTGAAGAAAGCCTGTGGGCAGCAC
TGAGCCGTCAGAGCTAACTCGGTACCAA
