>Addgene plasmid #74680 | pBM3R1-B3 | addgene partial sequence | sequence record 142693 | EGFP-N 5'-CGTCGCCGTCCAGCTCGACCAG-3'
CTCACCATCTAGTATTTCCCCTCTTTCTCTAGTATTAAACAAAATTATTTGTAGAGGCTGTTTCGTCCTC
ACGGACTCATCAGACCGGAAAGCACATCCGGTGACAGCTGCTAGCATTATCGGAATGAACGTTCATTCCG
TCAATTGGTAACGAATCAGACCTATCACGCGGATTAGTAGGACCAAAACGAAAAAAGACGCTCGAAAGCG
TCTCTTTTCTGGAATTTGGTACCGAGTTAGCTCTGACGGCTCAGTGCTGCCCACAGGCTTTCTTCAACAC
CGGTCAGCAGTTCATCGGTCAGGCTCAGATAATCGTTCTCGATCATTTCATACACTTCCATAAAGCTGCC
AAACAGAATTGCAATCAGTGCATTTTCCGGCAGATTACGAATCACACCCTGTTTCTGACCTTCACGAAAA
AAGGTGCACACAAATTCAACCAGTTTCTGATATGCCAGACGGCTTTCTTCGGTCAGAAAGGTGCCCTGGC
TATGGGTTTTGATAAAACCCAGTGCACGCGGATGATTTTTGGTAAAGGTCACCATACCTTCAAAAATGTG
ATGAAAGCCATCACGATAACCATCACGTTCATTTGCCAGACCGCTTTCAATACACTGCAGAAATTCATTA
ACATGCTGCTGAAACAGTTCGTTCACCAGGCTTTCTTTGTTTTTGAAATAGCGATAAATGGTGCCTGCAC
CAACTTTTGCATTTTCTGCAATCATCGGCATGGTGGTTGCATCAA
